Addgene plasmid #136805: pEBTetD-SNAP-Cep290
Purpose: Mammalian expression of the centrosomal protein Cep290 N-terminally fused to SNAP-tag
Depositing lab: Kai Johnsson. Publication: Selective chemical crosslinking reveals a Cep57-Cep63-Cep152 centrosomal complex. Lukinavicius G, Lavogina D, Orpinell M, Umezawa K, Reymond L, Garin N, Gonczy P, Johnsson K. Curr Biol. 2013 Feb 4;23(3):265-70. doi: 10.1016/j.cub.2012.12.030. Epub 2013 Jan 17. PubMed 23333316.
Backbone
  Vector backbone: pEBTetD
  Backbone size w/o insert (bp): 10958
  Vector type: Mammalian Expression
  Selectable markers: Puromycin
Growth in bacteria
  Bacterial resistance: Ampicillin, 100 μg/mL
  Growth temperature: 37°C
  Growth strain: DH5alpha
  Copy number: High Copy
Gene/Insert
  Gene/Insert name: SNAP-Cep290
  Species: H. sapiens (human), Synthetic
  Insert size (bp): 1368
  Entrez Gene: CEP290 (a.k.a. 3H11Ag, BBS14, CT87, JBTS5, LCA10, MKS4, NPHP6, POC3, SLSN6, rd16)
  Promoter: CMV-TetO2
  Tag / fusion protein: FLAG-tag / His-tag (N terminal on insert)
  Cloning method: Gateway Cloning
  Sequencing primers: 5′ CMV_Fwd
Terms and licenses: Academic/Nonprofit Terms; Industry Terms: Not Available to Industry
Depositor comments: PolyAdenylation RNA deletion - low protein expression level
How to cite: pEBTetD-SNAP-Cep290 was a gift from Kai Johnsson (Addgene plasmid # 136805 ; http://n2t.net/addgene:136805 ; RRID:Addgene_136805)
