[The description below was written by a language model from this plasmid's Addgene catalogue record and pLannotate feature annotations shown in this document.]
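Description:
pEBTetD-SNAP-Cep290 is an Epstein-Barr virus-based episomal mammalian expression plasmid for tetracycline/doxycycline-regulated production of a SNAP-tagged Cep290 protein. The pEBTetD backbone carries oriP and the EBNA1 coding sequence, which together allow the plasmid to replicate and persist extrachromosomally in human cells. An SV40 promoter-driven puromycin N-acetyltransferase cassette with an SV40 poly(A) signal selects for cells that retain it. In E. coli it is propagated through a high-copy ColE1/pUC-type origin with ampicillin resistance. Short remnants of pBR322 sequences (tet promoter, TcR and bom fragments) and flanking EBV sequences are also annotated.

Regulation is self-contained. A tetR repressor gene sits downstream of RSV and SV40 promoter elements and a rabbit β-globin intron, and it ends in an SV40 poly(A) signal. The payload is driven by a CMV enhancer/promoter followed by two tet operator sites (CMV-TetO2), so transcription is repressed until tetracycline or doxycycline releases TetR. The open reading frame begins with an N-terminal His tag (the catalogue also lists FLAG, which is not annotated). Next comes the SNAP-tag, detected as an MGMT-derived sequence, which reacts covalently with benzylguanine substrates. The Cep290 sequence follows, inserted by Gateway cloning between attB1 and attB2.

Only about 490 bp of CEP290 is annotated and the listed insert is 1,368 bp, so the construct appears to encode a fragment rather than full-length human Cep290. No poly(A) signal is annotated after the insert, consistent with the depositor's note that a polyadenylation deletion gives low expression. The depositor and NGS sequences differ by about 120 bp, with oriP shorter in the latter. The associated work used SNAP fusions for chemical crosslinking studies of centrosomal protein complexes.
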