Features (pLannotate 1.2.2; 30 found; start..end, strand, type, name):
    433..2222    -  rep_origin     oriP: Epstein-Barr virus oriP replication origin (Yates et al., 2000)
   2223..2441    -  CDS            gL (fragment): GL_EBVB9 - Experimental evidence at protein level: Swiss-Prot protein existence level 1. The heterodimer glycoprotein H-glycoprotein L is required for the fusion of viral and plasma membranes leading to virus entry into the host cell. Acts as a functional inhibitor of gH and maintains gH in an inhibited form. Upon binding to host integrins, gL dissociates from gH leading to activation of the viral fusion glycoproteins gB and gH. Fusion of EBV with B-lymphocytes requires the additional receptor- binding protein gp42, which forms a complex with gH/gL. The heterodimer gH/gL targets also host EPHA
   2524..4451    -  CDS            EBNA1 (fragment): Epstein-Barr nuclear antigen 1, also known as EBNA-1 crucial for latent viral infection, and for episomal amplification of vectors containing the oriP origin (Okita et al., 2013)
   4489..4833    -  CDS            BRRF2_EBVB9 (fragment): Protein inferred from homology: Swiss-Prot protein existence level 3. From Epstein-Barr virus (strain B95-8) (HHV-4) (Human herpesvirus 4).
   4836..4859    -  promoter       tet promoter (fragment): E. coli promoter for tetracycline efflux protein gene
   4972..5076    +  promoter       AmpR promoter: bla
   5077..5937    +  CDS            AmpR: β-lactamase; bla; confers resistance to ampicillin, carbenicillin, and related antibiotics
   6108..6696    +  rep_origin     ori: high-copy-number ColE1/pMB1/pBR322/pUC origin of replication
   6742..6865    -  CDS            TcR (fragment): tetracycline efflux protein; tet; confers resistance to tetracycline
   6903..7200    +  promoter       SV40 promoter: SV40 enhancer and early promoter
   7277..7876    +  CDS            PuroR: puromycin N-acetyltransferase; pac from Streptomyces alboniger; confers resistance to puromycin
   7967..8101    +  polyA_signal   SV40 poly(A) signal: SV40 polyadenylation signal
   8223..8275    -  misc_feature   bom (fragment): basis of mobility region from pBR322
   8406..8499    +  ncRNA          Retro dr1: Accession: RF00214 - Retrovirus direct repeat 1 (dr1)
   8535..8796    +  promoter       RSV promoter: Rous sarcoma virus enhancer/promoter
   8822..8882    +  promoter       SV40 promoter (fragment): SV40 early promoter
   8913..9485    +  intron         β-globin intron: intron from rabbit β-globin gene
   9540..9558    +  promoter       T7 promoter: promoter for bacteriophage T7 RNA polymerase
   9569..10189   +  CDS            tetR: TETR2_ECOLX - Experimental evidence at protein level: Swiss-Prot protein existence level 1. TetR is the repressor of the tetracycline resistance element; its N-terminal region forms a helix-turn-helix structure and binds DNA. Binding of tetracycline to TetR reduces the repressor affinity for the tetracycline resistance gene (tetA) promoter operator sites. From Escherichia coli.
  10231..10352   +  polyA_signal   SV40 poly(A) signal: SV40 polyadenylation signal
  10407..10786   +  enhancer       CMV enhancer: human cytomegalovirus immediate early enhancer
  10787..10990   +  promoter       CMV promoter: human cytomegalovirus (CMV) immediate early promoter
  10992..11011   +  promoter       PLtetO-1 promoter (fragment): modified phage lambda PL promoter with tet operator sites (Lutz and Bujard, 1997)
  11013..11032   +  promoter       PLtetO-1 promoter (fragment): modified phage lambda PL promoter with tet operator sites (Lutz and Bujard, 1997)
  11040..11073   +  promoter       TRE3GV promoter (fragment): 3rd-generation Tet-responsive promoter that can be activated by binding of Tet-On® 3G, optimized for retroviral and lentiviral vectors
  11189..11206   +  CDS            9xHis (fragment): 9xHis affinity tag
  11207..11749   +  CDS            MGMT (fragment): MGMT_HUMAN - Experimental evidence at protein level: Swiss-Prot protein existence level 1. Involved in the cellular defense against the biological effects of O6-methylguanine (O6-MeG) and O4-methylthymine (O4-MeT) in DNA. Repairs the methylated nucleobase in DNA by stoichiometrically transferring the methyl group to a cysteine residue in the enzyme. This is a suicide reaction: the enzyme is irreversibly inactivated. From Homo sapiens (Human).
  11793..11813   +  protein_bind   attB1: mutant version of attB; core recombination site for the Gateway® BP reaction BP Clonase™
  11819..12307   +  CDS            CEP290 (fragment): CE290_BOVIN - Also known as NPHP6. Experimental evidence at protein level: Swiss-Prot protein existence level 1. Involved in early and late steps in cilia formation. Its association with CCP110 is required for inhibition of primary cilia formation by CCP110. May play a role in early ciliogenesis in the disappearance of centriolar satellites and in the transition of primary ciliar vesicles (PCVs) to capped ciliary vesicles (CCVs). Required for the centrosomal recruitment of RAB8A and for the targeting of centriole satellite proteins to centrosomes such as of PCM1. Required for the correct local
  12316..14      -  protein_bind   attB2 (across the origin): mutant version of attB; recombination site for the Gateway® BP reaction BP Clonase™
>Addgene plasmid #136805 | pEBTetD-SNAP-Cep290 | depositor full sequence | sequence record 264042 | Full Sequence
TTGTACAAAGTGGTGATGGCAGCTAGCGGCGCGCCCGGCCGCGGGGCAGTGCATGTAATCCCTTCAGTTG
GTTGGTACAACTTGCCAACTGGGCCCTGTTCCACATGTGACACGGGGGGGGACCAAACACAAAGGGGTTC
TCTGACTGTAGTTGACATCCTTATAAATGGATGTGCACATTTGCCAACACTGAGTGGCTTTCATCCTGGA
GCAGACTTTGCAGTCTGTGGACTGCAACACAACATTGCCTTTATGTGTAACTCTTGGCTGAAGCTCTTAC
ACCAATGCTGGGGGACATGTACCTCCCAGGGGCCCAGGAAGACTACGGGAGGCTACACCAACGTCAATCA
GAGGGGCCTGTGTAGCTACCGATAAGCGGACCCTCAAGAGGGCATTAGCAATAGTGTTTATAAGGCCCCC
TTGTTAACCCTAAACGGGTAGCATATGCTTCCCGGGTAGTAGTATATACTATCCAGACTAACCCTAATTC
AATAGCATATGTTACCCAACGGGAAGCATATGCTATCGAATTAGGGTTAGTAAAAGGGTCCTAAGGAACA
GCGATATCTCCCACCCCATGAGCTGTCACGGTTTTATTTACATGGGGTCAGGATTCCACGAGGGTAGTGA
ACCATTTTAGTCACAAGGGCAGTGGCTGAAGATCAAGGAGCGGGCAGTGAACTCTCCTGAATCTTCGCCT
GCTTCTTCATTCTCCTTCGTTTAGCTAATAGAATAACTGCTGAGTTGTGAACAGTAAGGTGTATGTGAGG
TGCTCGAAAACAAGGTTTCAGGTGACGCCCCCAGAATAAAATTTGGACGGGGGGTTCAGTGGTGGCATTG
TGCTATGACACCAATATAACCCTCACAAACCCCTTGGGCAATAAATACTAGTGTAGGAATGAAACATTCT
GAATATCTTTAACAATAGAAATCCATGGGGTGGGGACAAGCCGTAAAGACTGGATGTCCATCTCACACGA
ATTTATGGCTATGGGCAACACATAATCCTAGTGCAATATGATACTGGGGTTATTAAGATGTGTCCCAGGC
AGGGACCAAGACAGGTGAACCATGTTGTTACACTCTATTTGTAACAAGGGGAAAGAGAGTGGACGCCGAC
AGCAGCGGACTCCACTGGTTGTCTCTAACACCCCCGAAAATTAAACGGGGCTCCACGCCAATGGGGCCCA
TAAACAAAGACAAGTGGCCACTCTTTTTTTTGAAATTGTGGAGTGGGGGCACGCGTCAGCCCCCACACGC
CGCCCTGCGGTTTTGGACTGTAAAATAAGGGTGTAATAACTTGGCTGATTGTAACCCCGCTAACCACTGC
GGTCAAACCACTTGCCCACAAAACCACTAATGGCACCCCGGGGAATACCTGCATAAGTAGGTGGGCGGGC
CAAGATAGGGGCGCGATTGCTGCGATCTGGAGGACAAATTACACACACTTGCGCCTGAGCGCCAAGCACA
GGGTTGTTGGTCCTCATATTCACGAGGTCGCTGAGAGCACGGTGGGCTAATGTTGCCATGGGTAGCATAT
ACTACCCAAATATCTGGATAGCATATGCTATCCTAATCTATATCTGGGTAGCATAGGCTATCCTAATCTA
TATCTGGGTAGCATATGCTATCCTAATCTATATCTGGGTAGTATATGCTATCCTAATTTATATCTGGGTA
GCATAGGCTATCCTAATCTATATCTGGGTAGCATATGCTATCCTAATCTATATCTGGGTAGTATATGCTA
TCCTAATCTGTATCCGGGTAGCATATGCTATCCTAATAGAGATTAGGGTAGTATATGCTATCCTAATTTA
TATCTGGGTAGCATATACTACCCAAATATCTGGATAGCATATGCTATCCTAATCTATATCTGGGTAGCAT
ATGCTATCCTAATCTATATCTGGGTAGCATAGGCTATCCTAATCTATATCTGGGTAGCATATGCTATCCT
AATCTATATCTGGGTAGTATATGCTATCCTAATTTATATCTGGGTAGCATAGGCTATCCTAATCTATATC
TGGGTAGCATATGCTATCCTAATCTATATCTGGGTAGTATATGCTATCCTAATCTGTATCCGGGTAGCAT
ATGCTATCCTCATGCATATACAGTCAGCATATGATACCCAGTAGTAGAGTGGGAGTGCTATCCTTTGCAT
ATGCCGCCACCTCCCAAGGGGGCGTGAATTTTCGCTGCTTGTCCTTTTCCTGCTGGTTGCTCCCATTCTT
AGGTGAATTTAAGGAGGCCAGGCTAAAGCCGTCGCATGTCTGATTGCTCACCAGGTAAATGTCGCTAATG
TTTTCCAACGCGAGAAGGTGTTGAGCGCGGAGCTGAGTGACGTGACAACATGGGTATGCCCAATTGCCCC
ATGTTGGGAGGACGAAAATGGTGACAAGACAGATGGCCAGAAATACACCAACAGCACGCATGATGTCTAC
TGGGGATTTATTCTTTAGTGCGGGGGAATACACGGCTTTTAATACGATTGAGGGCGTCTCCTAACAAGTT
ACATCACTCCTGCCCTTCCTCACCCTCATCTCCATCACCTCCTTCATCTCCGTCATCTCCGTCATCACCC
TCCGCGGCAGCCCCTTCCACCATAGGTGGAAACCAGGGAGGCAAATCTACTCCATCGTCAAAGCTGCACA
CAGTCACCCTGATATTGCAGGTAGGAGCGGGCTTTGTCATAACAAGGTCCTTAATCGCATCCTTCAAAAC
CTCAGCAAATATATGAGTTTGTAAAAAGACCATGAAATAACAGACAATGGACTCCCTTAGCGGGCCAGGT
TGTGGGCCGGGTCCAGGGGCCATTCCAAAGGGGAGACGACTCAATGGTGTAAGACGACATTGTGGAATAG
CAAGGGCAGTTCCTCGCCTTAGGTTGTAAAGGGAGGTCTTACTACCTCCATATACGAACACACCGGCGAC
CCAAGTTCCTTCGTCGGTAGTCCTTTCTACGTGACTCCTAGCCAGGAGAGCTCTTAAACCTTCTGCAATG
TTCTCAAATTTCGGGTTGGAACCTCCTTGACCACGATGCTTTTCCAAACCACCCTCCTTTTTTGCGCCCT
GCCTCCATCACCCTGACCCCGGGGTCCAGTGCTTGGGCCTTCTCCTGGGTCATCTGCGGGGCCCTGCTCT
ATCGCTCCCGGGGGCACGTCAGGCTCACCATCTGGGCCACCTTCTTGGTGGTATTCAAAATAATCGGCTT
CCCCTACAGGGTGGAAAAATGGCCTTCTACCTGGAGGGGGCCTGCGCGGTGGAGACCCGGATGATGATGA
CTGACTACTGGGACTCCTGGGCCTCTTTTCTCCACGTCCACGACCTCTCCCCCTGGCTCTTTCACGACTT
CCCCCCCTGGCTCTTTCACGTCCTCTACCCCGGCGGCCTCCACTACCTCCTCGACCCCGGCCTCCACTAC
CTCCTCGACCCCGGCCTCCACTGCCTCCTCGACCCCGGCCTCCACCTCCTGCTCCTGCCCCTCCTGCTCC
TGCCCCTCCTCCTGCTCCTGCCCCTCCTGCCCCTCCTGCTCCTGCCCCTCCTGCCCCTCCTGCTCCTGCC
CCTCCTGCCCCTCCTGCTCCTGCCCCTCCTGCCCCTCCTCCTGCTCCTGCCCCTCCTGCCCCTCCTCCTG
CTCCTGCCCCTCCTGCCCCTCCTGCTCCTGCCCCTCCTGCCCCTCCTGCTCCTGCCCCTCCTGCCCCTCC
TGCTCCTGCCCCTCCTGCTCCTGCCCCTCCTGCTCCTGCCCCTCCTGCTCCTGCCCCTCCTGCCCCTCCT
GCCCCTCCTCCTGCTCCTGCCCCTCCTGCTCCTGCCCCTCCTGCCCCTCCTGCCCCTCCTGCTCCTGCCC
CTCCTCCTGCTCCTGCCCCTCCTGCCCCTCCTGCCCCTCCTCCTGCTCCTGCCCCTCCTGCCCCTCCTCC
TGCTCCTGCCCCTCCTCCTGCTCCTGCCCCTCCTGCCCCTCCTGCCCCTCCTCCTGCTCCTGCCCCTCCT
GCCCCTCCTCCTGCTCCTGCCCCTCCTCCTGCTCCTGCCCCTCCTGCCCCTCCTGCCCCTCCTCCTGCTC
CTGCCCCTCCTCCTGCTCCTGCCCCTCCTGCCCCTCCTGCCCCTCCTGCCCCTCCTCCTGCTCCTGCCCC
TCCTCCTGCTCCTGCCCCTCCTGCTCCTGCCCCTCCCGCTCCTGCTCCTGCTCCTGTTCCACCGTGGGTC
CCTTTGCAGCCAATGCAACTTGGACGTTTTTGGGGTCTCCGGACACCATCTCTATGTCTTGGCCCTGATC
CTGAGCCGCCCGGGGCTCCTGGTCTTCCGCCTCCTCGTCCTCGTCCTCTTCCCCGTCCTCGTCCATGGTT
ATCACCCCCTCTTCTTTGAGGTCCACTGCCGCCGGAGCCTTCTGGTCCAGATGTGTCTCCCTTCTCTCCT
AGGCCATTTCCAGGTCCTGTACCTGGCCCCTCGTCAGACATGATTCACACTAAAAGAGATCAATAGACAT
CTTTATTAGACGACGCTCAGTGAATACAGGGAGTGCAGACTCCTGCCCCCTCCAACAGCCCCCCCACCCT
CATCCCCTTCATGGTCGCTGTCAGACAGATCCAGGTCTGAAAATTCCCCATCCTCCGAACCATCCTCGTC
CTCATCACCAATTACTCGCAGCCCGGAAAACTCCCGCTGAACATCCTCAAGATTTGCGTCCTGAGCCTCA
AGCCAGGCCTCAAATTCCTCGTCCCCCTTTTTGCTGGACGGTAGGGATGGGGATTCTCGGGACCCCTCCT
CTTCCTCTTCAAGGTCACCAGACAGAGATGCTACTGGGGCAACGGAAGAAAAGCTGGGTGCGGCCTGTGA
GGATCAGCTTATCGATGATAAGCTGTCAAACATGAGAATTCTTGAAGACGAAAGGGCCTCGTGATACGCC
TATTTTTATAGGTTAATGTCATGATAATAATGGTTTCTTAGACGTCAGGTGGCACTTTTCGGGGAAATGT
GCGCGGAACCCCTATTTGTTTATTTTTCTAAATACATTCAAATATGTATCCGCTCATGAGACAATAACCC
TGATAAATGCTTCAATAATATTGAAAAAGGAAGAGTATGAGTATTCAACATTTCCGTGTCGCCCTTATTC
CCTTTTTTGCGGCATTTTGCCTTCCTGTTTTTGCTCACCCAGAAACGCTGGTGAAAGTAAAAGATGCTGA
AGATCAGTTGGGTGCACGAGTGGGTTACATCGAACTGGATCTCAACAGCGGTAAGATCCTTGAGAGTTTT
CGCCCCGAAGAACGTTTTCCAATGATGAGCACTTTTAAAGTTCTGCTATGTGGCGCGGTATTATCCCGTG
TTGACGCCGGGCAAGAGCAACTCGGTCGCCGCATACACTATTCTCAGAATGACTTGGTTGAGTACTCACC
AGTCACAGAAAAGCATCTTACGGATGGCATGACAGTAAGAGAATTATGCAGTGCTGCCATAACCATGAGT
GATAACACTGCGGCCAACTTACTTCTGACAACGATCGGAGGACCGAAGGAGCTAACCGCTTTTTTGCACA
ACATGGGGGATCATGTAACTCGCCTTGATCGTTGGGAACCGGAGCTGAATGAAGCCATACCAAACGACGA
GCGTGACACCACGATGCCTGCAGCAATGGCAACAACGTTGCGCAAACTATTAACTGGCGAACTACTTACT
CTAGCTTCCCGGCAACAATTAATAGACTGGATGGAGGCGGATAAAGTTGCAGGACCACTTCTGCGCTCGG
CCCTTCCGGCTGGCTGGTTTATTGCTGATAAATCTGGAGCCGGTGAGCGTGGGTCTCGCGGTATCATTGC
AGCACTGGGGCCAGATGGTAAGCCCTCCCGTATCGTAGTTATCTACACGACGGGGAGTCAGGCAACTATG
GATGAACGAAATAGACAGATCGCTGAGATAGGTGCCTCACTGATTAAGCATTGGTAACTGTCAGACCAAG
TTTACTCATATATACTTTAGATTGATTTAAAACTTCATTTTTAATTTAAAAGGATCTAGGTGAAGATCCT
TTTTGATAATCTCATGACCAAAATCCCTTAACGTGAGTTTTCGTTCCACTGAGCGTCAGACCCCGTAGAA
AAGATCAAAGGATCTTCTTGAGATCCTTTTTTTCTGCGCGTAATCTGCTGCTTGCAAACAAAAAAACCAC
CGCTACCAGCGGTGGTTTGTTTGCCGGATCAAGAGCTACCAACTCTTTTTCCGAAGGTAACTGGCTTCAG
CAGAGCGCAGATACCAAATACTGTCCTTCTAGTGTAGCCGTAGTTAGGCCACCACTTCAAGAACTCTGTA
GCACCGCCTACATACCTCGCTCTGCTAATCCTGTTACCAGTGGCTGCTGCCAGTGGCGATAAGTCGTGTC
TTACCGGGTTGGACTCAAGACGATAGTTACCGGATAAGGCGCAGCGGTCGGGCTGAACGGGGGGTTCGTG
CACACAGCCCAGCTTGGAGCGAACGACCTACACCGAACTGAGATACCTACAGCGTGAGCTATGAGAAAGC
GCCACGCTTCCCGAAGGGAGAAAGGCGGACAGGTATCCGGTAAGCGGCAGGGTCGGAACAGGAGAGCGCA
CGAGGGAGCTTCCAGGGGGAAACGCCTGGTATCTTTATAGTCCTGTCGGGTTTCGCCACCTCTGACTTGA
GCGTCGATTTTTGTGATGCTCGTCAGGGGGGCGGAGCCTATGGAAAAACGCCAGCAACGCGGCCTTTTTA
CGGTTCCTGGCCTTTTGCTGGCCTTGAAGCTGTCCCTGATGGTCGTCATCTACCTGCCTGGACAGCATGG
CCTGCAACGCGGGCATCCCGATGCCGCCGGAAGCGAGAAGAATCATAATGGGGAAGGCCATCCAGCCTCG
CGTCGAACTAGATGATCCGGCTGTGGAATGTGTGTCAGTTAGGGTGTGGAAAGTCCCCAGGCTCCCCAGC
AGGCAGAAGTATGCAAAGCATGCATCTCAATTAGTCAGCAACCAGGTGTGGAAAGTCCCCAGGCTCCCCA
GCAGGCAGAAGTATGCAAAGCATGCATCTCAATTAGTCAGCAACCATAGTCCCGCCCCTAACTCCGCCCA
TCCCGCCCCTAACTCCGCCCAGTTCCGCCCATTCTCCGCCCCATGGCTGACTAATTTTTTTTATTTATGC
AGAGGCCGAGGCCGCCTCGGCCTCTGAGCTATTCCAGAAGTAGTGAGGAGGCTTTTTTGGAGGGTGACCG
CCACGACCGGTGCCGCCACCATCCCCTGACCCACGCCCCTGACCCCTCACAAGGAGACGACCTTCCATGA
CCGAGTACAAGCCCACGGTGCGCCTCGCCACCCGCGACGACGTCCCCCGGGCCGTACGCACCCTCGCCGC
CGCGTTCGCCGACTACCCCGCCACGCGCCACACCGTCGACCCCGACCGCCACATCGAACGCGTCACCGAG
CTGCAAGAACTCTTCCTCACGCGCGTCGGGCTCGACATCGGCAAGGTGTGGGTCGCGGACGACGGCGCCG
CGGTGGCGGTCTGGACCACGCCGGAGAGCGTCGAAGCGGGGGCGGTGTTCGCCGAGATCGGCCCGCGCAT
GGCCGAGTTGAGCGGTTCCCGGCTGGCCGCGCAGCAACAGATGGAAGGCCTCCTGGCGCCGCACCGGCCC
AAGGAGCCCGCGTGGTTCCTGGCCACCGTCGGCGTCTCGCCCGACCACCAGGGCAAGGGTCTGGGCAGCG
CCGTCGTGCTCCCCGGAGTGGAGGCGGCCGAGCGCGCCGGGGTGCCCGCCTTCCTGGAGACCTCCGCGCC
CCGCAACCTCCCCTTCTACGAGCGGCTCGGCTTCACCGTCACCGCCGACGTCGAGGTGCCCGAAGGACCG
CGCACCTGGTGCATGACCCGCAAGCCCGGTGCCTGACGCCCGCCCCACGACCCGCAGCGCCCGACCGAAA
GGAGCGCACGACCCGGTCCGACGCGGCCCGACGGGTCCGAGGGGGGTCGACCTCGAAACTTGTTTATTGC
AGCTTATAATGGTTACAAATAAAGCAATAGCATCACAAATTTCACAAATAAAGCATTTTTTTCACTGCAT
TCTAGTTGTGGTTTGTCCAAACTCATCAATGTATCTTATCATGTCTGGATCTGATCCGAACCCCTTCCTC
GACCAATTCTCATGTTTGACAGCTTATCATCGCAGATCCGGGCAACGTTGTTGCCATTGCTCGACCAATT
CTCATGTTTGACAGCTTATCATCGCAGATCCGTATGGTGCACTCTCAGTACAATCTGCTCTGATGCCGCA
TAGTTAAGCCAGTATCTGCTCCCTGCTTGTGTGTTGGAGGTCGCTGAGTAGTGCGCGAGCAAAATTTAAG
CTACAACAAGGCAAGGCTTGACCGACAATTGCATGAAGAATCTGCTTAGGGTTAGGCGTTTTGCGCTGCT
TCGCGATGTACGGGCCAGATATACGCGTATCTGAGGGGACTAGGGTGTGTTTAGGCGAAAAGCGGGGCTT
CGGTTGTACGCGGTTAGGAGTCCCCTCAGGATATAGTAGTTTCGCTTTTGCATAGGGAGGGGGAAATGTA
GTCTTATGCAATACTCTTGTAGTCTTGCAACATGGTAACGATGAGTTAGCAACATGCCTTACAAGGAGAG
AAAAAGCACCGTGCATGCCGATTGGTGGAAGTAAGGTGGTACGATCGTGCCTTATTAGGAAGGCAACAGA
CGGGTCTGACATGGATTGGACGAACCACTGAATTCCGCATTGCAGAGATATTGTATTTAAGTGCCTAGCT
CGATACAATAAACGCCATTTGACCATTCACCACATTGGTGTGCACCTCCAAGCTGGCCGGGGATCCTCTA
GGGCCTCTGAGCTATTCCAGAAGTAGTGAAGAGGCTTTTTTGGAGGCCTAGGCTTTTGCAAAAAGCTCCG
GATCGATCCTGAGAACTTCAGGGTGAGTTTGGGGACCCTTGATTGTTCTTTCTTTTTCGCTATTGTAAAA
TTCATGTTATATGGAGGGGGCAAAGTTTTCAGGGTGTTGTTTAGAATGGGAAGATGTCCCTTGTATCACC
ATGGACCCTCATGATAATTTTGTTTCTTTCACTTTCTACTCTGTTGACAACCATTGTCTCCTCTTATTTT
CTTTTCATTTTCTGTAACTTTTTCGTTAAACTTTAGCTTGCATTTGTAACGAATTTTTAAATTCACTTTT
GTTTATTTGTCAGATTGTAAGTACTTTCTCTAATCACTTTTTTTTCAAGGCAATCAGGGTATATTATATT
GTACTTCAGCACAGTTTTAGAGAACAATTGTTATAATTAAATGATAAGGTAGAATATTTCTGCATATAAA
TTCTGGCTGGCGTGGAAATATTCTTATTGGTAGAAACAACTACATCCTGGTCATCATCCTGCCTTTCTCT
TTATGGTTACAATGATATACACTGTTTGAGATGAGGATAAAATACTCTGAGTCCAAACCGGGCCCCTCTG
CTAACCATGTTCATGCCTTCTTCTTTTTCCTACAGCTCCTGGGCAACGTGCTGGTTATTGTGCTGTCTCA
TCATTTTGGCAAAGAATTGTAATACGACTCACTATAGGGCGAATTGATATGTCTAGATTAGATAAAAGTA
AAGTGATTAACAGCGCATTAGAGCTGCTTAATGAGGTCGGAATCGAAGGTTTAACAACCCGTAAACTCGC
CCAGAAGCTAGGTGTAGAGCAGCCTACATTGTATTGGCATGTAAAAAATAAGCGGGCTTTGCTCGACGCC
TTAGCCATTGAGATGTTAGATAGGCACCATACTCACTTTTGCCCTTTAGAAGGGGAAAGCTGGCAAGATT
TTTTACGTAATAACGCTAAAAGTTTTAGATGTGCTTTACTAAGTCATCGCGATGGAGCAAAAGTACATTT
AGGTACACGGCCTACAGAAAAACAGTATGAAACTCTCGAAAATCAATTAGCCTTTTTATGCCAACAAGGT
TTTTCACTAGAGAATGCATTATATGCACTCAGCGCTGTGGGGCATTTTACTTTAGGTTGCGTATTGGAAG
ATCAAGAGCATCAAGTCGCTAAAGAAGAAAGGGAAACACCTACTACTGATAGTATGCCGCCATTATTACG
ACAAGCTATCGAATTATTTGATCACCAAGGTGCAGAGCCAGCCTTCTTATTCGGCCTTGAATTGATCATA
TGCGGATTAGAAAAACAACTTAAATGTGAAAGTGGGTCCGCGTACAGCGGATCCCGGGAATTCAGATCTT
ATTAAAGCAGAACTTGTTTATTGCAGCTTATAATGGTTACAAATAAAGCAATAGCATCACAAATTTCACA
AATAAAGCATTTTTTTCACTGCATTCTAGTTGTGGTTTGTCCAAACTCATCAATGTATCTTATCATGTCT
GGTCGAATCCATGGCGCAGAACTGGTAGGTATGGAAGATCCGCGTTGACATTGATTATTGACTAGTTATT
AATAGTAATCAATTACGGGGTCATTAGTTCATAGCCCATATATGGAGTTCCGCGTTACATAACTTACGGT
AAATGGCCCGCCTGGCTGACCGCCCAACGACCCCCGCCCATTGACGTCAATAATGACGTATGTTCCCATA
GTAACGCCAATAGGGACTTTCCATTGACGTCAATGGGTGGAGTATTTACGGTAAACTGCCCACTTGGCAG
TACATCAAGTGTATCATATGCCAAGTACGCCCCCTATTGACGTCAATGACGGTAAATGGCCCGCCTGGCA
TTATGCCCAGTACATGACCTTATGGGACTTTCCTACTTGGCAGTACATCTACGTATTAGTCATCGCTATT
ACCATGGTGATGCGGTTTTGGCAGTACATCAATGGGCGTGGATAGCGGTTTGACTCACGGGGATTTCCAA
GTCTCCACCCCATTGACGTCAATGGGAGTTTGTTTTGGCACCAAAATCAACGGGACTTTCCAAAATGTCG
TAACAACTCCGCCCCATTGACGCAAATGGGCGGTAGGCGTGTACGGTGGGAGGTCTATATAAGCAGAGCT
CTCCCTATCAGTGATAGAGATCTCCCTATCAGTGATAGAGATCGTCGACGAGCTCGTTTAGTGAACCGTC
AGATCGCCTGGAGACGCCATCCACGCTGTTTTGACCTCCATAGAAGACACCGGGACCGATCCAGCCTCCG
GACTCTAGCGTTTAAACTTAAGCTTACCACCATGGATTATAAAGACGATGATGACAAGCACCACCACCAC
CACCACGACAAGGATTGTGAAATGAAACGCACCACACTGGACAGCCCTTTGGGGAAGCTGGAGCTGTCTG
GTTGTGAGCAGGGTCTGCACGAAATAATTTTTCTGGGCAAGGGGACGTCTGCAGCTGATGCCGTGGAGGT
CCCAGCCCCCGCTGCGGTTCTCGGAGGTCCGGAGCCCCTGATGCAGGCTACAGCCTGGCTGAATGCCTAT
TTCCACCAGCCCGAGGCTATCGAAGAGTTCCCCGTGCCGGCTCTTCACCATCCCGTTTTCCAGCAAGAGT
CGTTCACCAGACAGGTGTTATGGAAGCTGCTGAAGGTTGTGAAATTCGGAGAAGTGATTTCTTACTCTCA
CTTAGCAGCCCTGGCAGGCAACCCCGCAGCCACGGCAGCAGTGAAGACGGCACTGAGTGGCAATCCTGTC
CCTATCCTGATCCCGTGCCACAGAGTGGTCCAGGGGGATTTGGATGTGGGCGGTTACGAGGGTGGACTGG
CCGTGAAGGAATGGCTTCTGGCCCATGAAGGCCACCGGTTGGGGAAGCCAGGCTTGGGATTCGAACTGGA
GGTGCTGTTCCAGGGCCCCGGTACCGCCATCACAAGTTTGTACAAAAAAGCAGGCACCATGGCCATTTTC
AAGATTGCAGCTCTCCAAAAAGTTGTAGATAATAGTGTTTCTTTGTCTGAACTAGAACTGGCTAATAAAC
AGTACAATGAACTGACTGCTAAGTACAGGGACATCTTGCAAAAAGATAATATGCTTGTTCAAAGAACAAG
TAACTTGGAACACCTGGAGTGTGAAAACATCTCCTTAAAAGAACAAGTGGAGTCTATAAATAAAGAACTG
GAGATTACCAAGGAAAAACTTCACACTATTGAACAAGCCTGGGAACAGGAAACTAAATTAGGTAATGAAT
CTAGCATGGATAAGGCAAAGAAATCAATAACCAACAGTGACATTGTTTCCATTTCAAAAAAAATAACTAT
GCTGGAAATGAAGGAATTAAATGAAAGGCAGCGGGCTGAACATTGTCAAAAAATGTATGAACACTTACGG
ACTTCGTTAAAGCAAATGGAGGAACGTAATTTTGAATTGGAAACCAAATTTGCTGAGGTTTAGATACCCA
GCTTTC
