Features (pLannotate 1.2.2; 30 found; start..end, strand, type, name):
    433..1990    -  rep_origin     oriP (fragment): Epstein-Barr virus oriP replication origin (Yates et al., 2000)
   2103..2321    -  CDS            gL (fragment): GL_EBVB9 - Experimental evidence at protein level: Swiss-Prot protein existence level 1. The heterodimer glycoprotein H-glycoprotein L is required for the fusion of viral and plasma membranes leading to virus entry into the host cell. Acts as a functional inhibitor of gH and maintains gH in an inhibited form. Upon binding to host integrins, gL dissociates from gH leading to activation of the viral fusion glycoproteins gB and gH. Fusion of EBV with B-lymphocytes requires the additional receptor- binding protein gp42, which forms a complex with gH/gL. The heterodimer gH/gL targets also host EPHA
   2404..4329    -  CDS            EBNA1: Epstein-Barr nuclear antigen 1, also known as EBNA-1 crucial for latent viral infection, and for episomal amplification of vectors containing the oriP origin (Okita et al., 2013)
   4367..4711    -  CDS            BRRF2_EBVB9 (fragment): Protein inferred from homology: Swiss-Prot protein existence level 3. From Epstein-Barr virus (strain B95-8) (HHV-4) (Human herpesvirus 4).
   4714..4737    -  promoter       tet promoter (fragment): E. coli promoter for tetracycline efflux protein gene
   4850..4954    +  promoter       AmpR promoter: bla
   4955..5815    +  CDS            AmpR: β-lactamase; bla; confers resistance to ampicillin, carbenicillin, and related antibiotics
   5986..6574    +  rep_origin     ori: high-copy-number ColE1/pMB1/pBR322/pUC origin of replication
   6620..6743    -  CDS            TcR (fragment): tetracycline efflux protein; tet; confers resistance to tetracycline
   6781..7078    +  promoter       SV40 promoter: SV40 enhancer and early promoter
   7155..7754    +  CDS            PuroR: puromycin N-acetyltransferase; pac from Streptomyces alboniger; confers resistance to puromycin
   7845..7979    +  polyA_signal   SV40 poly(A) signal: SV40 polyadenylation signal
   8101..8153    -  misc_feature   bom (fragment): basis of mobility region from pBR322
   8284..8377    +  ncRNA          Retro dr1: Accession: RF00214 - Retrovirus direct repeat 1 (dr1)
   8413..8674    +  promoter       RSV promoter: Rous sarcoma virus enhancer/promoter
   8700..8760    +  promoter       SV40 promoter (fragment): SV40 early promoter
   8791..9363    +  intron         β-globin intron: intron from rabbit β-globin gene
   9418..9436    +  promoter       T7 promoter: promoter for bacteriophage T7 RNA polymerase
   9447..10067   +  CDS            tetR: TETR2_ECOLX - Experimental evidence at protein level: Swiss-Prot protein existence level 1. TetR is the repressor of the tetracycline resistance element; its N-terminal region forms a helix-turn-helix structure and binds DNA. Binding of tetracycline to TetR reduces the repressor affinity for the tetracycline resistance gene (tetA) promoter operator sites. From Escherichia coli.
  10109..10230   +  polyA_signal   SV40 poly(A) signal: SV40 polyadenylation signal
  10285..10664   +  enhancer       CMV enhancer: human cytomegalovirus immediate early enhancer
  10665..10868   +  promoter       CMV promoter: human cytomegalovirus (CMV) immediate early promoter
  10870..10889   +  promoter       PLtetO-1 promoter (fragment): modified phage lambda PL promoter with tet operator sites (Lutz and Bujard, 1997)
  10891..10910   +  promoter       PLtetO-1 promoter (fragment): modified phage lambda PL promoter with tet operator sites (Lutz and Bujard, 1997)
  10918..10951   +  promoter       TRE3GV promoter (fragment): 3rd-generation Tet-responsive promoter that can be activated by binding of Tet-On® 3G, optimized for retroviral and lentiviral vectors
  11067..11084   +  CDS            9xHis (fragment): 9xHis affinity tag
  11085..11627   +  CDS            MGMT (fragment): MGMT_HUMAN - Experimental evidence at protein level: Swiss-Prot protein existence level 1. Involved in the cellular defense against the biological effects of O6-methylguanine (O6-MeG) and O4-methylthymine (O4-MeT) in DNA. Repairs the methylated nucleobase in DNA by stoichiometrically transferring the methyl group to a cysteine residue in the enzyme. This is a suicide reaction: the enzyme is irreversibly inactivated. From Homo sapiens (Human).
  11671..11691   +  protein_bind   attB1: mutant version of attB; core recombination site for the Gateway® BP reaction BP Clonase™
  11697..12185   +  CDS            CEP290 (fragment): CE290_BOVIN - Also known as NPHP6. Experimental evidence at protein level: Swiss-Prot protein existence level 1. Involved in early and late steps in cilia formation. Its association with CCP110 is required for inhibition of primary cilia formation by CCP110. May play a role in early ciliogenesis in the disappearance of centriolar satellites and in the transition of primary ciliar vesicles (PCVs) to capped ciliary vesicles (CCVs). Required for the centrosomal recruitment of RAB8A and for the targeting of centriole satellite proteins to centrosomes such as of PCM1. Required for the correct local
  12193..14      -  protein_bind   attB2 (across the origin): mutant version of attB; recombination site for the Gateway® BP reaction BP Clonase™
>Addgene plasmid #136805 | pEBTetD-SNAP-Cep290 | addgene full sequence | sequence record 276134 | Addgene NGS Result
TTGTACAAAGTGGTGATGGCAGCTAGCGGCGCGCCCGGCCGCGGGGCAGTGCATGTAATCCCTTCAGTTG
GTTGGTACAACTTGCCAACTGGGCCCTGTTCCACATGTGACACGGGGGGGGACCAAACACAAAGGGGTTC
TCTGACTGTAGTTGACATCCTTATAAATGGATGTGCACATTTGCCAACACTGAGTGGCTTTCATCCTGGA
GCAGACTTTGCAGTCTGTGGACTGCAACACAACATTGCCTTTATGTGTAACTCTTGGCTGAAGCTCTTAC
ACCAATGCTGGGGGACATGTACCTCCCAGGGGCCCAGGAAGACTACGGGAGGCTACACCAACGTCAATCA
GAGGGGCCTGTGTAGCTACCGATAAGCGGACCCTCAAGAGGGCATTAGCAATAGTGTTTATAAGGCCCCC
TTGTTAACCCTAAACGGGTAGCATATGCTTCCCGGGTAGTAGTATATACTATCCAGACTAACCCTAATTC
AATAGCATATGTTACCCAACGGGAAGCATATGCTATCGAATTAGGGTTAGTAAAAGGGTCCTAAGGAACA
GCGATATCTCCCACCCCATGAGCTGTCACGGTTTTATTTACATGGGGTCAGGATTCCACGAGGGTAGTGA
ACCATTTTAGTCACAAGGGCAGTGGCTGAAGATCAAGGAGCGGGCAGTGAACTCTCCTGAATCTTCGCCT
GCTTCTTCATTCTCCTTCGTTTAGCTAATAGAATAACTGCTGAGTTGTGAACAGTAAGGTGTATGTGAGG
TGCTCGAAAACAAGGTTTCAGGTGACGCCCCCAGAATAAAATTTGGACGGGGGGTTCAGTGGTGGCATTG
TGCTATGACACCAATATAACCCTCACAAACCCCTTGGGCAATAAATACTAGTGTAGGAATGAAACATTCT
GAATATCTTTAACAATAGAAATCCATGGGGTGGGGACAAGCCGTAAAGACTGGATGTCCATCTCACACGA
ATTTATGGCTATGGGCAACACATAATCCTAGTGCAATATGATACTGGGGTTATTAAGATGTGTCCCAGGC
AGGGACCAAGACAGGTGAACCATGTTGTTACACTCTATTTGTAACAAGGGGAAAGAGAGTGGACGCCGAC
AGCAGCGGACTCCACTGGTTGTCTCTAACACCCCCGAAAATTAAACGGGGCTCCACGCCAATGGGGCCCA
TAAACAAAGACAAGTGGCCACTCTTTTTTTTGAAATTGTGGAGTGGGGGCACGCGTCAGCCCCCACACGC
CGCCCTGCGGTTTTGGACTGTAAAATAAGGGTGTAATAACTTGGCTGATTGTAACCCCGCTAACCACTGC
GGTCAAACCACTTGCCCACAAAACCACTAATGGCACCCCGGGGAATACCTGCATAAGTAGGTGGGCGGGC
CAAGATAGGGGCGCGATTGCTGCGATCTGGAGGACAAATTACACACACTTGCGCCTGAGCGCCAAGCACA
GGGTTGTTGGTCCTCATATTCACGAGGTCGCTGAGAGCACGGTGGGCTAATGTTGCCATGGGTAGCATAT
ACTACCCAAATATCTGGATAGCATATGCTATCCTAATCTATATCTGGGTAGCATAGGCTATCCTAATCTA
TATCTGGGTAGTATATGCTATCCTAATCTGTATCCGGGTAGCATATGCTATCCTAATAGAGATTAGGGTA
GTATATGCTATCCTAATTTATATCTGGGTAGCATATACTACCCAAATATCTGGATAGCATATGCTATCCT
AATCTATATCTGGGTAGCATATGCTATCCTAATCTATATCTGGGTAGCATAGGCTATCCTAATCTATATC
TGGGTAGCATATGCTATCCTAATCTATATCTGGGTAGTATATGCTATCCTAATTTATATCTGGGTAGCAT
AGGCTATCCTAATCTATATCTGGGTAGCATATGCTATCCTAATCTATATCTGGGTAGTATATGCTATCCT
AATCTGTATCCGGGTAGCATATGCTATCCTCATGCATATACAGTCAGCATATGATACCCAGTAGTAGAGT
GGGAGTGCTATCCTTTGCATATGCCGCCACCTCCCAAGGGGGCGTGAATTTTCGCTGCTTGTCCTTTTCC
TGCTGGTTGCTCCCATTCTTAGGTGAATTTAAGGAGGCCAGGCTAAAGCCGTCGCATGTCTGATTGCTCA
CCAGGTAAATGTCGCTAATGTTTTCCAACGCGAGAAGGTGTTGAGCGCGGAGCTGAGTGACGTGACAACA
TGGGTATGCCCAATTGCCCCATGTTGGGAGGACGAAAATGGTGACAAGACAGATGGCCAGAAATACACCA
ACAGCACGCATGATGTCTACTGGGGATTTATTCTTTAGTGCGGGGGAATACACGGCTTTTAATACGATTG
AGGGCGTCTCCTAACAAGTTACATCACTCCTGCCCTTCCTCACCCTCATCTCCATCACCTCCTTCATCTC
CGTCATCTCCGTCATCACCCTCCGCGGCAGCCCCTTCCACCATAGGTGGAAACCAGGGAGGCAAATCTAC
TCCATCGTCAAAGCTGCACACAGTCACCCTGATATTGCAGGTAGGAGCGGGCTTTGTCATAACAAGGTCC
TTAATCGCATCCTTCAAAACCTCAGCAAATATATGAGTTTGTAAAAAGACCATGAAATAACAGACAATGG
ACTCCCTTAGCGGGCCAGGTTGTGGGCCGGGTCCAGGGGCCATTCCAAAGGGGAGACGACTCAATGGTGT
AAGACGACATTGTGGAATAGCAAGGGCAGTTCCTCGCCTTAGGTTGTAAAGGGAGGTCTTACTACCTCCA
TATACGAACACACCGGCGACCCAAGTTCCTTCGTCGGTAGTCCTTTCTACGTGACTCCTAGCCAGGAGAG
CTCTTAAACCTTCTGCAATGTTCTCAAATTTCGGGTTGGAACCTCCTTGACCACGATGCTTTCCAAACCA
CCCTCCTTTTTTGCGCCTGCCTCCATCACCCTGACCCCGGGGTCCAGTGCTTGGGCCTTCTCCTGGGTCA
TCTGCGGGGCCCTGCTCTATCGCTCCCGGGGGCACGTCAGGCTCACCATCTGGGCCACCTTCTTGGTGGT
ATTCAAAATAATCGGCTTCCCCTACAGGGTGGAAAAATGGCCTTCTACCTGGAGGGGGCCTGCGCGGTGG
AGACCCGGATGATGATGACTGACTACTGGGACTCCTGGGCCTCTTTTCTCCACGTCCACGACCTCTCCCC
CTGGCTCTTTCACGACTTCCCCCCCTGGCTCTTTCACGTCCTCTACCCCGGCGGCCTCCACTACCTCCTC
GACCCCGGCCTCCACTACCTCCTCGACCCCGGCCTCCACTGCCTCCTCGACCCCGGCCTCCACCTCCTGC
TCCTGCCCCTCCTGCTCCTGCCCCTCCTCCTGCTCCTGCCCCTCCTGCCCCTCCTGCTCCTGCCCCTCCT
GCCCCTCCTGCTCCTGCCCCTCCTGCCCCTCCTGCTCCTGCCCCTCCTGCCCCTCCTCCTKCTCCTGCCC
CTCCTGCCCCTCCTCCTSCTCCTGCCCCTCCTGCCCCTCCTGCTCCTGCCCCTCCTGCCCCTCCTGCTCC
TGCCCCTCCTGCCCCTCCTGCTCCTGCCCCTCCTGCTCCTGCCCCTCCTGCTCCTGCCCCTCCTGCTCCT
GCCCCTCCTGCCCCTCCTGCCCCTCCTCCTGCTCCTGCCCCTCCTGCTCCTGCCCCTCCTGCCCCTCCTG
CCCCTCCTGCTCCTGCCCCTCCTCCTGCTCCTGCCCCTCCTGCCCCTCCTSCCCCTCCTCCTGCTCCTGC
CCCTCCTGCCCCTCCTCCYGCTCCTGCCCCTCCTCCTGCTCCTGCCCCTCCYGCCCCTCCTGCCCCTCCT
CCTGCTCCTGCCCCTCCTGCCCCTCCTCCTGCTCCTGCCCCTCCTCCTGCTCCTGCCCCTCCTGCCCCTC
CTGCCCCTCCTCCTGCTCCTGCCCCTCCTCCTGCTCCTGCCCCTCCTGCCCCTCCTGCCCCTCCTGCCCC
TCCTCCTGCTCCTGCCCCTCCTCCTGCTCCTGCCCCTCCTGCTCCTGCCCCTCCCGCTCCTGCTCCTGCT
CCTGTTCCACCGTGGGTCCCTTTGCAGCCAATGCAACTTGGACGTTTTTGGGGTCTCCGGACACCATCTC
TATGTCTTGGCCCTGATCCTGAGCCGCCCGGGGCTCCTGGTCTTCCGCCTCCTCGTCCTCGTCCTCTTCC
CCGTCCTCGTCCATGGTTATCACCCCCTCTTCTTTGAGGTCCACTGCCGCCGGAGCCTTCTGGTCCAGAT
GTGTCTCCCTTCTCTCCTAGGCCATTTCCAGGTCCTGTACCTGGCCCCTCGTCAGACATGATTCACACTA
AAAGAGATCAATAGACATCTTTATTAGACGACGCTCAGTGAATACAGGGAGTGCAGACTCCTGCCCCCTC
CAACAGCCCCCCCACCCTCATCCCCTTCATGGTCGCTGTCAGACAGATCCAGGTCTGAAAATTCCCCATC
CTCCGAACCATCCTCGTCCTCATCACCAATTACTCGCAGCCCGGAAAACTCCCGCTGAACATCCTCAAGA
TTTGCGTCCTGAGCCTCAAGCCAGGCCTCAAATTCCTCGTCCCCCTTTTTGCTGGACGGTAGGGATGGGG
ATTCTCGGGACCCCTCCTCTTCCTCTTCAAGGTCACCAGACAGAGATGCTACTGGGGCAACGGAAGAAAA
GCTGGGTGCGGCCTGTGAGGATCAGCTTATCGATGATAAGCTGTCAAACATGAGAATTCTTGAAGACGAA
AGGGCCTCGTGATACGCCTATTTTTATAGGTTAATGTCATGATAATAATGGTTTCTTAGACGTCAGGTGG
CACTTTTCGGGGAAATGTGCGCGGAACCCCTATTTGTTTATTTTTCTAAATACATTCAAATATGTATCCG
CTCATGAGACAATAACCCTGATAAATGCTTCAATAATATTGAAAAAGGAAGAGTATGAGTATTCAACATT
TCCGTGTCGCCCTTATTCCCTTTTTTGCGGCATTTTGCCTTCCTGTTTTTGCTCACCCAGAAACGCTGGT
GAAAGTAAAAGATGCTGAAGATCAGTTGGGTGCACGAGTGGGTTACATCGAACTGGATCTCAACAGCGGT
AAGATCCTTGAGAGTTTTCGCCCCGAAGAACGTTTTCCAATGATGAGCACTTTTAAAGTTCTGCTATGTG
GCGCGGTATTATCCCGTGTTGACGCCGGGCAAGAGCAACTCGGTCGCCGCATACACTATTCTCAGAATGA
CTTGGTTGAGTACTCACCAGTCACAGAAAAGCATCTTACGGATGGCATGACAGTAAGAGAATTATGCAGT
GCTGCCATAACCATGAGTGATAACACTGCGGCCAACTTACTTCTGACAACGATCGGAGGACCGAAGGAGC
TAACCGCTTTTTTGCACAACATGGGGGATCATGTAACTCGCCTTGATCGTTGGGAACCGGAGCTGAATGA
AGCCATACCAAACGACGAGCGTGACACCACGATGCCTGCAGCAATGGCAACAACGTTGCGCAAACTATTA
ACTGGCGAACTACTTACTCTAGCTTCCCGGCAACAATTAATAGACTGGATGGAGGCGGATAAAGTTGCAG
GACCACTTCTGCGCTCGGCCCTTCCGGCTGGCTGGTTTATTGCTGATAAATCTGGAGCCGGTGAGCGTGG
GTCTCGCGGTATCATTGCAGCACTGGGGCCAGATGGTAAGCCCTCCCGTATCGTAGTTATCTACACGACG
GGGAGTCAGGCAACTATGGATGAACGAAATAGACAGATCGCTGAGATAGGTGCCTCACTGATTAAGCATT
GGTAACTGTCAGACCAAGTTTACTCATATATACTTTAGATTGATTTAAAACTTCATTTTTAATTTAAAAG
GATCTAGGTGAAGATCCTTTTTGATAATCTCATGACCAAAATCCCTTAACGTGAGTTTTCGTTCCACTGA
GCGTCAGACCCCGTAGAAAAGATCAAAGGATCTTCTTGAGATCCTTTTTTTCTGCGCGTAATCTGCTGCT
TGCAAACAAAAAAACCACCGCTACCAGCGGTGGTTTGTTTGCCGGATCAAGAGCTACCAACTCTTTTTCC
GAAGGTAACTGGCTTCAGCAGAGCGCAGATACCAAATACTGTCCTTCTAGTGTAGCCGTAGTTAGGCCAC
CACTTCAAGAACTCTGTAGCACCGCCTACATACCTCGCTCTGCTAATCCTGTTACCAGTGGCTGCTGCCA
GTGGCGATAAGTCGTGTCTTACCGGGTTGGACTCAAGACGATAGTTACCGGATAAGGCGCAGCGGTCGGG
CTGAACGGGGGGTTCGTGCACACAGCCCAGCTTGGAGCGAACGACCTACACCGAACTGAGATACCTACAG
CGTGAGCTATGAGAAAGCGCCACGCTTCCCGAAGGGAGAAAGGCGGACAGGTATCCGGTAAGCGGCAGGG
TCGGAACAGGAGAGCGCACGAGGGAGCTTCCAGGGGGAAACGCCTGGTATCTTTATAGTCCTGTCGGGTT
TCGCCACCTCTGACTTGAGCGTCGATTTTTGTGATGCTCGTCAGGGGGGCGGAGCCTATGGAAAAACGCC
AGCAACGCGGCCTTTTTACGGTTCCTGGCCTTTTGCTGGCCTTGAAGCTGTCCCTGATGGTCGTCATCTA
CCTGCCTGGACAGCATGGCCTGCAACGCGGGCATCCCGATGCCGCCGGAAGCGAGAAGAATCATAATGGG
GAAGGCCATCCAGCCTCGCGTCGAACTAGATGATCCGGCTGTGGAATGTGTGTCAGTTAGGGTGTGGAAA
GTCCCCAGGCTCCCCAGCAGGCAGAAGTATGCAAAGCATGCATCTCAATTAGTCAGCAACCAGGTGTGGA
AAGTCCCCAGGCTCCCCAGCAGGCAGAAGTATGCAAAGCATGCATCTCAATTAGTCAGCAACCATAGTCC
CGCCCCTAACTCCGCCCATCCCGCCCCTAACTCCGCCCAGTTCCGCCCATTCTCCGCCCCATGGCTGACT
AATTTTTTTTATTTATGCAGAGGCCGAGGCCGCCTCGGCCTCTGAGCTATTCCAGAAGTAGTGAGGAGGC
TTTTTTGGAGGGTGACCGCCACGACCGGTGCCGCCACCATCCCCTGACCCACGCCCCTGACCCCTCACAA
GGAGACGACCTTCCATGACCGAGTACAAGCCCACGGTGCGCCTCGCCACCCGCGACGACGTCCCCCGGGC
CGTACGCACCCTCGCCGCCGCGTTCGCCGACTACCCCGCCACGCGCCACACCGTCGACCCCGACCGCCAC
ATCGAACGCGTCACCGAGCTGCAAGAACTCTTCCTCACGCGCGTCGGGCTCGACATCGGCAAGGTGTGGG
TCGCGGACGACGGCGCCGCGGTGGCGGTCTGGACCACGCCGGAGAGCGTCGAAGCGGGGGCGGTGTTCGC
CGAGATCGGCCCGCGCATGGCCGAGTTGAGCGGTTCCCGGCTGGCCGCGCAGCAACAGATGGAAGGCCTC
CTGGCGCCGCACCGGCCCAAGGAGCCCGCGTGGTTCCTGGCCACCGTCGGCGTCTCGCCCGACCACCAGG
GCAAGGGTCTGGGCAGCGCCGTCGTGCTCCCCGGAGTGGAGGCGGCCGAGCGCGCCGGGGTGCCCGCCTT
CCTGGAGACCTCCGCGCCCCGCAACCTCCCCTTCTACGAGCGGCTCGGCTTCACCGTCACCGCCGACGTC
GAGGTGCCCGAAGGACCGCGCACCTGGTGCATGACCCGCAAGCCCGGTGCCTGACGCCCGCCCCACGACC
CGCAGCGCCCGACCGAAAGGAGCGCACGACCCGGTCCGACGCGGCCCGACGGGTCCGAGGGGGGTCGACC
TCGAAACTTGTTTATTGCAGCTTATAATGGTTACAAATAAAGCAATAGCATCACAAATTTCACAAATAAA
GCATTTTTTTCACTGCATTCTAGTTGTGGTTTGTCCAAACTCATCAATGTATCTTATCATGTCTGGATCT
GATCCGAACCCCTTCCTCGACCAATTCTCATGTTTGACAGCTTATCATCGCAGATCCGGGCAACGTTGTT
GCCATTGCTCGACCAATTCTCATGTTTGACAGCTTATCATCGCAGATCCGTATGGTGCACTCTCAGTACA
ATCTGCTCTGATGCCGCATAGTTAAGCCAGTATCTGCTCCCTGCTTGTGTGTTGGAGGTCGCTGAGTAGT
GCGCGAGCAAAATTTAAGCTACAACAAGGCAAGGCTTGACCGACAATTGCATGAAGAATCTGCTTAGGGT
TAGGCGTTTTGCGCTGCTTCGCGATGTACGGGCCAGATATACGCGTATCTGAGGGGACTAGGGTGTGTTT
AGGCGAAAAGCGGGGCTTCGGTTGTACGCGGTTAGGAGTCCCCTCAGGATATAGTAGTTTCGCTTTTGCA
TAGGGAGGGGGAAATGTAGTCTTATGCAATACTCTTGTAGTCTTGCAACATGGTAACGATGAGTTAGCAA
CATGCCTTACAAGGAGAGAAAAAGCACCGTGCATGCCGATTGGTGGAAGTAAGGTGGTACGATCGTGCCT
TATTAGGAAGGCAACAGACGGGTCTGACATGGATTGGACGAACCACTGAATTCCGCATTGCAGAGATATT
GTATTTAAGTGCCTAGCTCGATACAATAAACGCCATTTGACCATTCACCACATTGGTGTGCACCTCCAAG
CTGGCCGGGGATCCTCTAGGGCCTCTGAGCTATTCCAGAAGTAGTGAAGAGGCTTTTTTGGAGGCCTAGG
CTTTTGCAAAAAGCTCCGGATCGATCCTGAGAACTTCAGGGTGAGTTTGGGGACCCTTGATTGTTCTTTC
TTTTTCGCTATTGTAAAATTCATGTTATATGGAGGGGGCAAAGTTTTCAGGGTGTTGTTTAGAATGGGAA
GATGTCCCTTGTATCACCATGGACCCTCATGATAATTTTGTTTCTTTCACTTTCTACTCTGTTGACAACC
ATTGTCTCCTCTTATTTTCTTTTCATTTTCTGTAACTTTTTCGTTAAACTTTAGCTTGCATTTGTAACGA
ATTTTTAAATTCACTTTTGTTTATTTGTCAGATTGTAAGTACTTTCTCTAATCACTTTTTTTTCAAGGCA
ATCAGGGTATATTATATTGTACTTCAGCACAGTTTTAGAGAACAATTGTTATAATTAAATGATAAGGTAG
AATATTTCTGCATATAAATTCTGGCTGGCGTGGAAATATTCTTATTGGTAGAAACAACTACATCCTGGTC
ATCATCCTGCCTTTCTCTTTATGGTTACAATGATATACACTGTTTGAGATGAGGATAAAATACTCTGAGT
CCAAACCGGGCCCCTCTGCTAACCATGTTCATGCCTTCTTCTTTTTCCTACAGCTCCTGGGCAACGTGCT
GGTTATTGTGCTGTCTCATCATTTTGGCAAAGAATTGTAATACGACTCACTATAGGGCGAATTGATATGT
CTAGATTAGATAAAAGTAAAGTGATTAACAGCGCATTAGAGCTGCTTAATGAGGTCGGAATCGAAGGTTT
AACAACCCGTAAACTCGCCCAGAAGCTAGGTGTAGAGCAGCCTACATTGTATTGGCATGTAAAAAATAAG
CGGGCTTTGCTCGACGCCTTAGCCATTGAGATGTTAGATAGGCACCATACTCACTTTTGCCCTTTAGAAG
GGGAAAGCTGGCAAGATTTTTTACGTAATAACGCTAAAAGTTTTAGATGTGCTTTACTAAGTCATCGCGA
TGGAGCAAAAGTACATTTAGGTACACGGCCTACAGAAAAACAGTATGAAACTCTCGAAAATCAATTAGCC
TTTTTATGCCAACAAGGTTTTTCACTAGAGAATGCATTATATGCACTCAGCGCTGTGGGGCATTTTACTT
TAGGTTGCGTATTGGAAGATCAAGAGCATCAAGTCGCTAAAGAAGAAAGGGAAACACCTACTACTGATAG
TATGCCGCCATTATTACGACAAGCTATCGAATTATTTGATCACCAAGGTGCAGAGCCAGCCTTCTTATTC
GGCCTTGAATTGATCATATGCGGATTAGAAAAACAACTTAAATGTGAAAGTGGGTCCGCGTACAGCGGAT
CCCGGGAATTCAGATCTTATTAAAGCAGAACTTGTTTATTGCAGCTTATAATGGTTACAAATAAAGCAAT
AGCATCACAAATTTCACAAATAAAGCATTTTTTTCACTGCATTCTAGTTGTGGTTTGTCCAAACTCATCA
ATGTATCTTATCATGTCTGGTCGAATCCATGGCGCAGAACTGGTAGGTATGGAAGATCCGCGTTGACATT
GATTATTGACTAGTTATTAATAGTAATCAATTACGGGGTCATTAGTTCATAGCCCATATATGGAGTTCCG
CGTTACATAACTTACGGTAAATGGCCCGCCTGGCTGACCGCCCAACGACCCCCGCCCATTGACGTCAATA
ATGACGTATGTTCCCATAGTAACGCCAATAGGGACTTTCCATTGACGTCAATGGGTGGAGTATTTACGGT
AAACTGCCCACTTGGCAGTACATCAAGTGTATCATATGCCAAGTACGCCCCCTATTGACGTCAATGACGG
TAAATGGCCCGCCTGGCATTATGCCCAGTACATGACCTTATGGGACTTTCCTACTTGGCAGTACATCTAC
GTATTAGTCATCGCTATTACCATGGTGATGCGGTTTTGGCAGTACATCAATGGGCGTGGATAGCGGTTTG
ACTCACGGGGATTTCCAAGTCTCCACCCCATTGACGTCAATGGGAGTTTGTTTTGGCACCAAAATCAACG
GGACTTTCCAAAATGTCGTAACAACTCCGCCCCATTGACGCAAATGGGCGGTAGGCGTGTACGGTGGGAG
GTCTATATAAGCAGAGCTCTCCCTATCAGTGATAGAGATCTCCCTATCAGTGATAGAGATCGTCGACGAG
CTCGTTTAGTGAACCGTCAGATCGCCTGGAGACGCCATCCACGCTGTTTTGACCTCCATAGAAGACACCG
GGACCGATCCAGCCTCCGGACTCTAGCGTTTAAACTTAAGCTTACCACCATGGATTATAAAGACGATGAT
GACAAGCACCACCACCACCACCACGACAAGGATTGTGAAATGAAACGCACCACACTGGACAGCCCTTTGG
GGAAGCTGGAGCTGTCTGGTTGTGAGCAGGGTCTGCACGAAATAATTTTTCTGGGCAAGGGGACGTCTGC
AGCTGATGCCGTGGAGGTCCCAGCCCCCGCTGCGGTTCTCGGAGGTCCGGAGCCCCTGATGCAGGCTACA
GCCTGGCTGAATGCCTATTTCCACCAGCCCGAGGCTATCGAAGAGTTCCCCGTGCCGGCTCTTCACCATC
CCGTTTTCCAGCAAGAGTCGTTCACCAGACAGGTGTTATGGAAGCTGCTGAAGGTTGTGAAATTCGGAGA
AGTGATTTCTTACTCTCACTTAGCAGCCCTGGCAGGCAACCCCGCAGCCACGGCAGCAGTGAAGACGGCA
CTGAGTGGCAATCCTGTCCCTATCCTGATCCCGTGCCACAGAGTGGTCCAGGGGGATTTGGATGTGGGCG
GTTACGAGGGTGGACTGGCCGTGAAGGAATGGCTTCTGGCCCATGAAGGCCACCGGTTGGGGAAGCCAGG
CTTGGGATTCGAACTGGAGGTGCTGTTCCAGGGCCCCGGTACCGCCATCACAAGTTTGTACAAAAAAGCA
GGCACCATGGCCATTTTCAAGATTGCAGCTCTCCAAAAAGTTGTAGATAATAGTGTTTCTTTGTCTGAAC
TAGAACTGGCTAATAAACAGTACAATGAACTGACTGCTAAGTACAGGGACATCTTGCAAAAAGATAATAT
GCTTGTTCAAAGAACAAGTAACTTGGAACACCTGGAGTGTGAAAACATCTCCTTAAAAGAACAAGTGGAG
TCTATAAATAAAGAACTGGAGATTACCAAGGAAAAACTTCACACTATTGAACAAGCCTGGGAACAGGAAA
CTAAATTAGGTAATGAATCTAGCATGGATAAGGCAAAGAAATCAATAACCAACAGTGACATTGTTTCCAT
TTCAAAAAAAATAACTATGCTGGAAATGAAGGAATTAAATGAAAGGCAGCGGGCTGAACATTGTCAAAAA
ATGTATGAACACTTACGGACTTCGTTAAAGCAAATGGAGGAACGTAATTTTGAATTGGAAACCAAATTTG
CTGAGGTTTAGAACCCAGCTTTC
