>Addgene plasmid #136805 | pEBTetD-SNAP-Cep290 | depositor partial sequence | sequence record 264043 | Insert
ATGGGCGGTAGGCGTGTACGGTGGGAGGTCTATATAAGCAGAGCTCTCCCTATCAGTGATAGAGATCTCC
CTATCAGTGATAGAGATCGTCGACGAGCTCGTTTAGTGAACCGTCAGATCGCCTGGAGACGCCATCCACG
CTGTTTTGACCTCCATAGAAGACACCGGGACCGATCCAGCCTCCGGACTCTAGCGTTTAAACTTAAGCTT
ACCACCATGGATTATAAAGACGATGATGACAAGCACCACCACCACCACCACGACAAGGATTGTGAAATGA
AACGCACCACACTGGACAGCCCTTTGGGGAAGCTGGAGCTGTCTGGTTGTGAGCAGGGTCTGCACGAAAT
AATTTTTCTGGGCAAGGGGACGTCTGCAGCTGATGCCGTGGAGGTCCCAGCCCCCGCTGCGGTTCTCGGA
GGTCCGGAGCCCCTGATGCAGGCTACAGCCTGGCTGAATGCCTATTTCCACCAGCCCGAGGCTATCGAAG
AGTTCCCCGTGCCGGCTCTTCACCATCCCGTTTTCCAGCAAGAGTCGTTCACCAGACAGGTGTTATGGAA
GCTGCTGAAGGTTGTGAAATTCGGAGAAGTGATTTCTTACTCTCACTTAGCAGCCCTGGCAGGCAACCCC
GCAGCCACGGCAGCAGTGAAGACGGCACTGAGTGGCAATCCTGTCCCTATCCTGATCCCGTGCCACAGAG
TGGTCCAGGGGGATTTGGATGTGGGCGGTTACGAGGGTGGACTGGCCGTGAAGGAATGGCTTCTGGCCCA
TGAAGGCCACCGGTTGGGGAAGCCAGGCTTGGGATTCGAACTGGAGGTGCTGTTCCAGGGCCCCGGTACC
GCCATCACAAGTTTGTACAAAAAAGCAGGCACCATGGCCATTTTCAAGATTGCAGCTCTCCAAAAAGTTG
TAGATAATAGTGTTTCTTTGTCTGAACTAGAACTGGCTAATAAACAGTACAATGAACTGACTGCTAAGTA
CAGGGACATCTTGCAAAAAGATAATATGCTTGTTCAAAGAACAAGTAACTTGGAACACCTGGAGTGTGAA
AACATCTCCTTAAAAGAACAAGTGGAGTCTATAAATAAAGAACTGGAGATTACCAAGGAAAAACTTCACA
CTATTGAACAAGCCTGGGAACAGGAAACTAAATTAGGTAATGAATCTAGCATGGATAAGGCAAAGAAATC
AATAACCAACAGTGACATTGTTTCCATTTCAAAAAAAATAACTATGCTGGAAATGAAGGAATTAAATGAA
AGGCAGCGGGCTGAACATTGTCAAAAAATGTATGAACACTTACGGACTTCGTTAAAGCAAATGGAGGAAC
GTAATTTTGAATTGGAAACCAAATTTGCTGAGGTTTAG
